Addgene plasmid #43641: III-GGCG
Depositing lab: Chad Cowan & Kiran Musunuru. Depositing organization: Harvard University. Publication: A TALEN Genome-Editing System for Generating Human Stem Cell-Based Disease Models. Ding Q, Lee YK, Schaefer EA, Peters DT, Veres A, Kim K, Kuperwasser N, Motola DL, Meissner TB, Hendriks WT, Trevisan M, Gupta RM, Moisan A, Banks E, Friesen M, Schinzel RT, Xia F, Tang A, Xia Y, Figueroa E, Wann A, Ahfeldt T, Daheron L, Zhang F, Rubin LL, Peng LF, Chung RT, Musunuru K, Cowan CA. Cell Stem Cell. 2012 Dec 12. pii: S1934-5909(12)00645-5. doi: 10.1016/j.stem.2012.11.011. PubMed 23246482.
Backbone
  Vector backbone: pCRII-TOPO
  Backbone manufacturer: Invitrogen
  Backbone size w/o insert (bp): 3973
  Vector type: Bacterial Cloning
Growth in bacteria
  Bacterial resistance: Ampicillin and Kanamycin, 100 & 50 μg/mL
  Growth temperature: 37°C
  Growth strain: Top10
  Copy number: High Copy
Gene/Insert
  Gene/Insert name: III-GGCG
  Species: Synthetic
  Insert size (bp): 426
  Cloning method: TOPO Cloning
  Sequencing primers: 5′ T7; 3′ M13-rev
Terms and licenses: Academic/Nonprofit Terms; Industry Terms: Not Available to Industry
How to cite: III-GGCG was a gift from Chad Cowan & Kiran Musunuru (Addgene plasmid # 43641 ; http://n2t.net/addgene:43641 ; RRID:Addgene_43641)
