[The description below was written by a language model from this plasmid's Addgene catalogue record.]
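Description:
III-GGCG is a bacterial cloning plasmid built on the commercial pCRII-TOPO backbone (about 4 kb without insert), into which a 426 bp synthetic fragment was introduced by TOPO cloning. It is maintained as a high-copy plasmid in E. coli and carries dual selection, conferring resistance to both ampicillin and kanamycin. It is not an expression vector for mammalian cells; its catalogued role is simply to hold and propagate the insert. The insert can be read from either side using the standard T7 and M13 reverse priming sites that flank the cloning site in this backbone.

The record describes the insert only by its name and as synthetic, and no feature table is provided, so its internal organisation is not stated explicitly. The plasmid was deposited in connection with a TALEN genome-editing system for generating human stem cell-based disease models. In that context, the name most plausibly denotes a pre-assembled block of four TAL effector repeat modules recognising the bases G, G, C and G, with "III" indicating the block's position in an ordered assembly series. The insert size is roughly consistent with four repeats of about 100 bp each, but this reading is an inference rather than a recorded fact. Under this interpretation, the plasmid would be one member of a library of multimer building blocks that are excised or amplified and joined in order to build a custom TALE DNA-binding array, which is then placed in a separate nuclease expression vector. No promoter, tag, reporter or nuclease domain is recorded for this construct.
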