>Addgene plasmid #43641 | III-GGCG | depositor partial sequence | sequence record 58906 | III-GGCG sequence 426 bps
CGTCTCGGCTCACCCCAGAGCAGGTCGTGGCAATCGCGAGCAATAACGGCGGAAAACAGGCTTTGGAAAC
GGTGCAGAGGCTCCTTCCAGTGCTGTGCCAAGCGCACGGACTCACCCCAGAGCAGGTCGTGGCAATCGCG
AGCAATAACGGCGGAAAACAGGCTTTGGAAACGGTGCAGAGGCTCCTTCCAGTGCTGTGCCAAGCGCACG
GCCTCACCCCAGAGCAGGTCGTGGCGATCGCAAGCCACGACGGAGGAAAGCAAGCCTTGGAAACAGTACA
GAGGCTGTTGCCTGTGCTGTGCCAAGCGCACGGATTAACCCCAGAGCAGGTCGTGGCAATCGCGAGCAAT
AACGGCGGAAAACAGGCTTTGGAAACGGTGCAGAGGCTCCTTCCAGTGCTGTGCCAAGCGCACGGACTCA
GAGACG
