>Addgene plasmid #43641 | III-GGCG | addgene partial sequence | sequence record 61713 | M13-F20 5'-TGTAAAACGACGGCCAGT-3'
CGAATTGGGCCCTCTAGATGCATGCTCGAGCGGCCGCCAGTGTGATGGATATCTGCAGAATTCGCCCTTG
ATGCCGTCCTAGCGCGTCTCGGCTCACCCCAGAGCAGGTCGTGGCAATCGCGAGCAATAACGGCGGAAAA
CAGGCTTTGGAAACGGTGCAGAGGCTCCTTCCAGTGCTGTGCCAAGCGCACGGACTCACCCCAGAGCAGG
TCGTGGCAATCGCGAGCAATAACGGCGGAAAACAGGCTTTGGAAACGGTGCAGAGGCTCCTTCCAGTGCT
GTGCCAAGCGCACGGCCTCACCCCAGAGCAGGTCGTGGCGATCGCAAGCCACGACGGAGGAAAGCAAGCC
TTGGAAACAGTACAGAGGCTGTTGCCTGTGCTGTGCCAAGCGCACGGATTAACCCCAGAGCAGGTCGTGG
CAATCGCGAGCAATAACGGCGGAAAACAGGCTTTGGAAACGGTGCAGAGGCTCCTTCCAGTGCTGTGCCA
AGCGCACGGACTCAGAGACGTGGGCACAGGAAAGATACTTAAGGGCGAATTCCAGCACACTGGCGGCCGT
TACTAGTGGATCCGAGCTCGGTACCAAGCTTGATGCATAGCTTGAGTATTCTATAGTGTCACCTAAATAG
CTTGGCGTAATCATGGTCATAGCTGTTTCCTGTGTGAAATTGTTATCCGCTCACAATTCCACACAACATA
CGAGCCGGAAGCATAAAGTGTAAAGCCTGGGGTGCCTAATGAGTGAGCTAACTCACATTAATTGCGTTGC
GCTCACTGCCCGCTTTCCAGTCGGGAAACCTGTCGTGCCAGCTGCATTAATGAATCGGCCAACGCGCGGG
GAGAGGCGGTTTGCGTATTGGGCGCTCTTCCGCTTCCTCGCT
